>Addgene plasmid #138141 | A3A-PBE-NG | addgene full sequence | sequence record 311740 | Addgene NGS Result
CAAGCTAATTCGAGCTCGGTACCTGACCCGGTCGTGCCCCTCTCTAGAGATAATGAGCATTGCATGTCTA
AGTTATAAAAAATTACCACATATTTTTTTTGTCACACTTGTTTGAAGTGCAGTTTATCTATCTTTATACA
TATATTTAAACTTTACTCTACGAATAATATAATCTATAGTACTACAATAATATCAGTGTTTTAGAGAATC
ATATAAATGAACAGTTAGACATGGTCTAAAGGACAATTGAGTATTTTGACAACAGGACTCTACAGTTTTA
TCTTTTTAGTGTGCATGTGTTCTCCTTTTTTTTTGCAAATAGCTTCACCTATATAATACTTCATCCATTT
TATTAGTACATCCATTTAGGGTTTAGGGTTAATGGTTTTTATAGACTAATTTTTTTAGTACATCTATTTT
ATTCTATTTTAGCCTCTAAATTAAGAAAACTAAAACTCTATTTTAGTTTTTTTATTTAATAATTTAGATA
TAAAATAGAATAAAATAAAGTGACTAAAAATTAAACAAATACCCTTTAAGAAATTAAAAAAACTAAGGAA
ACATTTTTCTTGTTTCGAGTAGATAATGCCAGCCTGTTAAACGCCGTCGACGAGTCTAACGGACACCAAC
CAGCGAACCAGCAGCGTCGCGTCGGGCCAAGCGAAGCAGACGGCACGGCATCTCTGTCGCTGCCTCTGGA
CCCCTCTCGATCGAGAGTTCCGCTCCACCGTTGGACTTGCTCCGCTGTCGGCATCCAGAAATTGCGTGGC
GGAGCGGCAGACGTGAGCCGGCACGGCAGGCGGCCTCCTCCTCCTCTCACGGCACCGGCAGCTACGGGGG
ATTCCTTTCCCACCGCTCCTTCGCTTTCCCTTCCTCGCCCGCCGTAATAAATAGACACCCCCTCCACACC
CTCTTTCCCCAACCTCGTGTTGTTCGGAGCGCACACACACACAACCAGATCTCCCCCAAATCCACCCGTC
GGCACCTCCGCTTCAAGGTACGCCGCTCGTCCTCCCCCCCCCCCCCTCTCTACCTTCTCTAGATCGGCGT
TCCGGTCCATGGTTAGGGCCCGGTAGTTCTACTTCTGTTCATGTTTGTGTTAGATCCGTGTTTGTGTTAG
ATCCGTGCTGCTAGCGTTCGTACACGGATGCGACCTGTACGTCAGACACGTTCTGATTGCTAACTTGCCA
GTGTTTCTCTTTGGGGAATCCTGGGATGGCTCTAGCCGTTCCGCAGACGGGATCGATTTCATGATTTTTT
TTGTTTCGTTGCATAGGGTTTGGTTTGCCCTTTTCCTTTATTTCAATATATGCCGTGCACTTGTTTGTCG
GGTCATCTTTTCATGCTTTTTTTTGTCTTGGTTGTGATGATGTGGTCTGGTTGGGCGGTCGTTCTAGATC
GGAGTAGAATTAATTCTGTTTCAAACTACCTGGTGGATTTATTAATTTTGGATCTGTATGTGTGTGCCAT
ACATATTCATAGTTACGAATTGAAGATGATGGATGGAAATATCGATCTAGGATAGGTATACATGTTGATG
CGGGTTTTACTGATGCATATACAGAGATGCTTTTTGTTCGCTTGGTTGTGATGATGTGGTGTGGTTGGGC
GGTCGTTCATTCGTTCTAGATCGGAGTAGAATACTGTTTCAAACTACCTGGTGTATTTATTAATTTTGGA
ACTGTATGTGTGTGTCATACATCTTCATAGTTACGAGTTTAAGATGGATGGAAATATCGATCTAGGATAG
GTATACATGTTGATGTGGGTTTTACTGATGCATATACATGATGGCATATGCAGCATCTATTCATATGCTC
TAACCTTGAGTACCTATCTATTATAATAAACAAGTATGTTTTATAATTATTTTGATCTTAATATACTTGG
ATGATGGCATATGCAGCAGCTATATGTGGATTTTTTTAGCCCTGCCTTCATACGCTATTTATTTGCTTGG
TACTGTTTCTTTTGTCGATGCTCACCCTGTTGTTTGGTGTTACTTCTGCAAAGCTTATGGAGGCCAGCCC
GGCTAGCGGCCCAAGGCATCTCATGGACCCGCACATCTTCACCAGCAACTTCAACAACGGCATCGGCAGG
CACAAGACCTACTTGTGCTACGAGGTGGAGAGGCTCGACAACGGAACCTCCGTGAAGATGGACCAACACA
GGGGGTTCCTCCACAACCAAGCCAAGAACCTCCTCTGCGGCTTCTACGGCAGGCACGCCGAGTTGAGGTT
CCTCGACTTGGTGCCATCCCTCCAACTCGATCCAGCCCAAATCTACCGCGTGACCTGGTTCATCTCCTGG
TCCCCATGCTTCTCCTGGGGTTGCGCCGGCGAGGTTCGGGCTTTCCTCCAAGAAAACACCCACGTCCGCC
TCCGCATTTTCGCCGCCAGGATCTATGATTACGACCCTCTCTACAAGGAGGCCCTCCAGATGCTGCGGGA
CGCCGGTGCTCAGGTGAGTATCATGACCTACGACGAGTTCAAGCACTGCTGGGACACCTTCGTTGACCAC
CAGGGCTGCCCATTCCAACCATGGGACGGTCTGGATGAACACAGCCAAGCCTTGTCCGGCAGGCTCCGGG
CCATCCTCCAAAACCAGGGGAACTCCGGGAGCGAGACGCCAGGCACCTCCGAGTCGGCCACCCCAGAATC
TCTTAAGGACAAGAAGTACTCGATCGGCCTCGCCATTGGGACTAACTCTGTTGGCTGGGCCGTGATCACC
GACGAGTACAAGGTGCCCTCAAAGAAGTTCAAGGTCCTGGGCAACACCGATCGGCATTCCATCAAGAAGA
ATCTCATTGGCGCTCTCCTGTTCGACAGCGGCGAGACGGCTGAGGCTACGCGGCTCAAGCGCACCGCCCG
CAGGCGGTACACGCGCAGGAAGAATCGCATCTGCTACCTGCAGGAGATTTTCTCCAACGAGATGGCGAAG
GTTGACGATTCTTTCTTCCACAGGCTGGAGGAGTCATTCCTCGTGGAGGAGGATAAGAAGCACGAGCGGC
ATCCAATCTTCGGCAACATTGTCGACGAGGTTGCCTACCACGAGAAGTACCCTACGATCTACCATCTGCG
GAAGAAGCTCGTGGACTCCACAGATAAGGCGGACCTCCGCCTGATCTACCTCGCTCTGGCCCACATGATT
AAGTTCAGGGGCCATTTCCTGATCGAGGGGGATCTCAACCCGGACAATAGCGATGTTGACAAGCTGTTCA
TCCAGCTCGTGCAGACGTACAACCAGCTCTTCGAGGAGAACCCCATTAATGCGTCAGGCGTCGACGCGAA
GGCTATCCTGTCCGCTAGGCTCTCGAAGTCTCGGCGCCTCGAGAACCTGATCGCCCAGCTGCCGGGCGAG
AAGAAGAACGGCCTGTTCGGGAATCTCATTGCGCTCAGCCTGGGGCTCACGCCCAACTTCAAGTCGAATT
TCGATCTCGCTGAGGACGCCAAGCTGCAGCTCTCCAAGGACACATACGACGATGACCTGGATAACCTCCT
GGCCCAGATCGGCGATCAGTACGCGGACCTGTTCCTCGCTGCCAAGAATCTGTCGGACGCCATCCTCCTG
TCTGATATTCTCAGGGTGAACACCGAGATTACGAAGGCTCCGCTCTCAGCCTCCATGATCAAGCGCTACG
ACGAGCACCATCAGGATCTGACCCTCCTGAAGGCGCTGGTCAGGCAGCAGCTCCCCGAGAAGTACAAGGA
GATCTTCTTCGATCAGTCGAAGAACGGCTACGCTGGGTACATTGACGGCGGGGCCTCTCAGGAGGAGTTC
TACAAGTTCATCAAGCCGATTCTGGAGAAGATGGACGGCACGGAGGAGCTGCTGGTGAAGCTCAATCGCG
AGGACCTCCTGAGGAAGCAGCGGACATTCGATAACGGCAGCATCCCACACCAGATTCATCTCGGGGAGCT
GCACGCTATCCTGAGGAGGCAGGAGGACTTCTACCCTTTCCTCAAGGATAACCGCGAGAAGATCGAGAAG
ATTCTGACTTTCAGGATCCCGTACTACGTCGGCCCACTCGCTAGGGGCAACTCCCGCTTCGCTTGGATGA
CCCGCAAGTCAGAGGAGACGATCACGCCGTGGAACTTCGAGGAGGTGGTCGACAAGGGCGCTAGCGCTCA
GTCGTTCATCGAGAGGATGACGAATTTCGACAAGAACCTGCCAAATGAGAAGGTGCTCCCTAAGCACTCG
CTCCTGTACGAGTACTTCACAGTCTACAACGAGCTGACTAAGGTGAAGTATGTGACCGAGGGCATGAGGA
AGCCGGCTTTCCTGTCTGGGGAGCAGAAGAAGGCCATCGTGGACCTCCTGTTCAAGACCAACCGGAAGGT
CACGGTTAAGCAGCTCAAGGAGGACTACTTCAAGAAGATTGAGTGCTTCGATTCGGTCGAGATCTCTGGC
GTTGAGGACCGCTTCAACGCCTCCCTGGGGACCTACCACGATCTCCTGAAGATCATTAAGGATAAGGACT
TCCTGGACAACGAGGAGAATGAGGATATCCTCGAGGACATTGTGCTGACACTCACTCTGTTCGAGGACCG
GGAGATGATCGAGGAGCGCCTGAAGACTTACGCCCATCTCTTCGATGACAAGGTCATGAAGCAGCTCAAG
AGGAGGAGGTACACCGGCTGGGGGAGGCTGAGCAGGAAGCTCATCAACGGCATTCGGGACAAGCAGTCCG
GGAAGACGATCCTCGACTTCCTGAAGAGCGATGGCTTCGCGAACCGCAATTTCATGCAGCTGATTCACGA
TGACAGCCTCACATTCAAGGAGGATATCCAGAAGGCTCAGGTGAGCGGCCAGGGGGACTCGCTGCACGAG
CATATCGCGAACCTCGCTGGCTCGCCAGCTATCAAGAAGGGGATTCTGCAGACCGTGAAGGTTGTGGACG
AGCTGGTGAAGGTCATGGGCAGGCACAAGCCTGAGAACATCGTCATTGAGATGGCCCGGGAGAATCAGAC
CACGCAGAAGGGCCAGAAGAACTCACGCGAGAGGATGAAGAGGATCGAGGAGGGCATTAAGGAGCTGGGG
TCCCAGATCCTCAAGGAGCACCCGGTGGAGAACACGCAGCTGCAGAATGAGAAGCTCTACCTGTACTACC
TCCAGAATGGCCGCGATATGTATGTGGACCAGGAGCTGGATATTAACAGGCTCAGCGATTACGACGTCGA
TCATATCGTTCCACAGTCATTCCTGAAGGATGACTCCATTGACAACAAGGTCCTCACCAGGTCGGACAAG
AACCGGGGCAAGTCTGATAATGTTCCTTCAGAGGAGGTCGTTAAGAAGATGAAGAACTACTGGCGCCAGC
TCCTGAATGCCAAGCTGATCACGCAGCGGAAGTTCGATAACCTCACAAAGGCTGAGAGGGGCGGGCTCTC
TGAGCTGGACAAGGCGGGCTTCATCAAGAGGCAGCTGGTCGAGACACGGCAGATCACTAAGCACGTTGCG
CAGATTCTCGACTCACGGATGAACACTAAGTACGATGAGAATGACAAGCTGATCCGCGAGGTGAAGGTCA
TCACCCTGAAGTCAAAGCTCGTCTCCGACTTCAGGAAGGATTTCCAGTTCTACAAGGTTCGGGAGATCAA
CAATTACCACCATGCCCATGACGCGTACCTGAACGCGGTGGTCGGCACAGCTCTGATCAAGAAGTACCCA
AAGCTCGAGAGCGAGTTCGTGTACGGGGACTACAAGGTTTACGATGTGAGGAAGATGATCGCCAAGTCGG
AGCAGGAGATTGGCAAGGCTACCGCCAAGTACTTCTTCTACTCTAACATTATGAATTTCTTCAAGACAGA
GATCACTCTGGCCAATGGCGAGATCCGGAAGCGCCCCCTCATCGAGACGAACGGCGAGACGGGGGAGATC
GTGTGGGACAAGGGCAGGGATTTCGCGACCGTCAGGAAGGTTCTCTCCATGCCACAAGTGAATATCGTCA
AGAAGACAGAGGTCCAGACTGGCGGGTTCTCTAAGGAGTCAATTCGGCCTAAGCGGAACAGCGACAAGCT
CATCGCCCGCAAGAAGGACTGGGATCCGAAGAAGTACGGCGGGTTCGTCAGCCCCACTGTGGCCTACTCG
GTCCTGGTTGTGGCGAAGGTTGAGAAGGGCAAGTCCAAGAAGCTCAAGAGCGTGAAGGAGCTGCTGGGGA
TCACGATTATGGAGCGCTCCAGCTTCGAGAAGAACCCGATCGATTTCCTGGAGGCGAAGGGCTACAAGGA
GGTGAAGAAGGACCTGATCATTAAGCTCCCCAAGTACTCACTCTTCGAGCTGGAGAACGGCAGGAAGCGG
ATGCTGGCTTCCGCTCGCTTCCTGCAGAAGGGGAACGAGCTGGCTCTGCCGTCCAAGTATGTGAACTTCC
TCTACCTGGCCTCCCACTACGAGAAGCTCAAGGGCAGCCCCGAGGACAACGAGCAGAAGCAGCTGTTCGT
CGAGCAGCACAAGCATTACCTCGACGAGATCATTGAGCAGATTTCCGAGTTCTCCAAGCGCGTGATCCTG
GCCGACGCGAATCTGGATAAGGTCCTCTCCGCGTACAACAAGCACCGCGACAAGCCAATCAGGGAGCAGG
CTGAGAATATCATTCATCTCTTCACCCTGACGAACCTCGGCGCCCCTCGTGCTTTCAAGTACTTCGACAC
AACTATCGATCGCAAGGTATACAGAAGCACTAAGGAGGTCCTGGACGCGACCCTCATCCACCAGTCGATT
ACCGGCCTCTACGAGACGCGCATCGACCTGTCTCAGCTCGGGGGCGACAAGCGGCCAGCGGCGACGAAGA
AGGCGGGGCAGGCGAAGAAGAAGAAGACCCGCGACTCCGGCGGCAGCACGAACCTCTCCGACATCATCGA
GAAGGAGACGGGCAAGCAGCTCGTGATCCAGGAGAGCATCCTCATGCTGCCGGAGGAGGTGGAGGAGGTC
ATCGGCAACAAGCCCGAGTCCGACATCCTCGTGCACACCGCCTACGACGAGTCCACGGACGAGAACGTCA
TGCTCCTGACGAGCGACGCTCCAGAGTACAAGCCATGGGCTCTCGTGATCCAGGACAGCAACGGCGAGAA
CAAGATCAAGATGCTGTCCGGCGGCTCCCCAAAGAAGAAGCGGAAGGTGTAGGAATTCGGTACGCTGAAA
TCACCAGTCTCTCTCTACAAATCTATCTCTCTCTATTTTCTCCATAAATAATGTGTGAGTAGTTTCCCGA
TAAGGGAAATTAGGGTTCTTATAGGGTTTCGCTCATGTGTTGAGCATATAAGAAACCCTTAGTATGTATT
TGTATTTGTAAAATACTTCTATCAATAAAATTTCTAATTCCTAAAACCAAAATCCAGTACTAAAATCCAG
ATCTCCTAAAGTCCCTATAGATCTTTGTCGTGAATATAAACCAGACACGAGACGACTAAACCTGGAGCCC
AGACGCCGTTCGAAGCTAGAAGTACCGCTTAGGCAGGAGGCCGTTAGGGAAAAGATGCTAAGGCAGGGTT
GGTTACGTTGACTCCCCCGTAGGTTTGGTTTAAATATGATGAAGTGGACGGAAGGAAGGAGGAAGACAAG
GAAGGATAAGGTTGCAGGCCCTGTGCAAGGTAAGAAGATGGAAATTTGATAGAGGTACGCTACTATACTT
ATACTATACGCTAAGGGAATGCTTGTATTTATACCCTATACCCCCTAATAACCCCTTATCAATTTAAGAA
ATAATCCGCATAAGCCCCCGCTTAAAAATTGGTATCAGAGCCATGAATAGGTCTATGACCAAAACTCAAG
AGGATAAAACCTCACCAAAATACGAAAGAGTTCTTAACTCTAAAGATAAAAGATCTTTCAAGATCAAAAC
TAGTTCCCTCACACCGGTGACGGGGATCGCATGCGATATCTCGAGATCTAGCTTGGCGTAATCATGGTCA
TAGCTGTTTCCTGTGTGAAATTGTTATCCGCTCACAATTCCACACAACATACGAGCCGGAAGCATAAAGT
GTAAAGCCTGGGGTGCCTAATGAGTGAGCTAACTCACATTAATTGCGTTGCGCTCACTGCCCGCTTTCCA
GTCGGGAAACCTGTCGTGCCAGCTGCATTAATGAATCGGCCAACGCGCGGGGAGAGGCGGTTTGCGTATT
GGGCGCTCTTCCGCTTCCTCGCTCACTGACTCGCTGCGCTCGGTCGTTCGGCTGCGGCGAGCGGTATCAG
CTCACTCAAAGGCGGTAATACGGTTATCCACAGAATCAGGGGATAACGCAGGAAAGAACATGTGAGCAAA
AGGCCAGCAAAAGGCCAGGAACCGTAAAAAGGCCGCGTTGCTGGCGTTTTTCCATAGGCTCCGCCCCCCT
GACGAGCATCACAAAAATCGACGCTCAAGTCAGAGGTGGCGAAACCCGACAGGACTATAAAGATACCAGG
CGTTTCCCCCTGGAAGCTCCCTCGTGCGCTCTCCTGTTCCGACCCTGCCGCTTACCGGATACCTGTCCGC
CTTTCTCCCTTCGGGAAGCGTGGCGCTTTCTCATAGCTCACGCTGTAGGTATCTCAGTTCGGTGTAGGTC
GTTCGCTCCAAGCTGGGCTGTGTGCACGAACCCCCCGTTCAGCCCGACCGCTGCGCCTTATCCGGTAACT
ATCGTCTTGAGTCCAACCCGGTAAGACACGACTTATCGCCACTGGCAGCAGCCACTGGTAACAGGATTAG
CAGAGCGAGGTATGTAGGCGGTGCTACAGAGTTCTTGAAGTGGTGGCCTAACTACGGCTACACTAGAAGA
ACAGTATTTGGTATCTGCGCTCTGCTGAAGCCAGTTACCTTCGGAAAAAGAGTTGGTAGCTCTTGATCCG
GCAAACAAACCACCGCTGGTAGCGGTGGTTTTTTTGTTTGCAAGCAGCAGATTACGCGCAGAAAAAAAGG
ATCTCAAGAAGATCCTTTGATCTTTTCTACGGGGTCTGACGCTCAGTGGAACGAAAACTCACGTTAAGGG
ATTTTGGTCATGAGATTATCAAAAAGGATCTTCACCTAGATCCTTTTAAATTAAAAATGAAGTTTTAAAT
CAATCTAAAGTATATATGAGTAAACTTGGTCTGACAGTTACCAATGCTTAATCAGTGAGGCACCTATCTC
AGCGATCTGTCTATTTCGTTCATCCATAGTTGCCTGACTCCCCGTCGTGTAGATAACTACGATACGGGAG
GGCTTACCATCTGGCCCCAGTGCTGCAATGATACCGCGAGACCCACGCTCACCGGCTCCAGATTTATCAG
CAATAAACCAGCCAGCCGGAAGGGCCGAGCGCAGAAGTGGTCCTGCAACTTTATCCGCCTCCATCCAGTC
TATTAATTGTTGCCGGGAAGCTAGAGTAAGTAGTTCGCCAGTTAATAGTTTGCGCAACGTTGTTGCCATT
GCTACAGGCATCGTGGTGTCACGCTCGTCGTTTGGTATGGCTTCATTCAGCTCCGGTTCCCAACGATCAA
GGCGAGTTACATGATCCCCCATGTTGTGCAAAAAAGCGGTTAGCTCCTTCGGTCCTCCGATCGTTGTCAG
AAGTAAGTTGGCCGCAGTGTTATCACTCATGGTTATGGCAGCACTGCATAATTCTCTTACTGTCATGCCA
TCCGTAAGATGCTTTTCTGTGACTGGTGAGTACTCAACCAAGTCATTCTGAGAATAGTGTATGCGGCGAC
CGAGTTGCTCTTGCCCGGCGTCAATACGGGATAATACCGCGCCACATAGCAGAACTTTAAAAGTGCTCAT
CATTGGAAAACGTTCTTCGGGGCGAAAACTCTCAAGGATCTTACCGCTGTTGAGATCCAGTTCGATGTAA
CCCACTCGTGCACCCAACTGATCTTCAGCATCTTTTACTTTCACCAGCGTTTCTGGGTGAGCAAAAACAG
GAAGGCAAAATGCCGCAAAAAAGGGAATAAGGGCGACACGGAAATGTTGAATACTCATACTCTTCCTTTT
TCAATATTATTGAAGCATTTATCAGGGTTATTGTCTCATGAGCGGATACATATTTGAATGTATTTAGAAA
AATAAACAAATAGGGGTTCCGCGCACATTTCCCCGAAAAGTGCCACCTGCCAGTGC
Features (pLannotate 1.2.2; 13 found; start..end, strand, type, name):
      7..23      +  misc_feature   MCS (fragment): pUC18/19 multiple cloning site
     24..2010    +  promoter       Ubi promoter: maize polyubiquitin gene promoter
   2017..2613    +  CDS            APOBEC3A: ABC3A_HUMAN - Experimental evidence at protein level: Swiss-Prot protein existence level 1. DNA deaminase (cytidine deaminase) with restriction activity against viruses, foreign DNA and mobility of retrotransposons. Exhibits antiviral activity against adeno-associated virus (AAV) and human T- cell leukemia virus type 1 (HTLV-1) and may inhibit the mobility of LTR and non-LTR retrotransposons. Selectively targets single-stranded DNA and can deaminate both methylcytosine and cytosine in foreign DNA. Can induce somatic hypermutation in the nuclear and mitochondrial DNA. May also play a role in th
   2668..6768    +  CDS            cas9: CAS9_STRP1 - Also known as csn1 From Streptococcus pyogenes serotype M1.
   6838..7086    +  CDS            UGI: UNGI_BPPB2 - Experimental evidence at protein level: Swiss-Prot protein existence level 1. This protein binds specifically and reversibly to the host uracil-DNA glycosylase, preventing removal of uracil residues from PBS2 DNA by the host uracil-excision repair system. From Bacillus phage PBS2 (Bacteriophage PBS2).
   7177..7353    +  polyA_signal   CaMV poly(A) signal: cauliflower mosaic virus polyadenylation signal
   7931..7947    -  protein_bind   lac operator: The lac repressor binds to the lac operator to inhibit transcription in E. coli. This inhibition can be relieved by adding lactose or isopropyl-β-D-thiogalactopyranoside (IPTG). lac repressor encoded by lacI
   7955..7985    -  promoter       lac promoter: promoter for the E. coli lac operon
   8000..8021    -  protein_bind   CAP binding site: CAP binding activates transcription in the presence of cAMP. E. coli catabolite activator protein
   8034..8126    -  CDS            lacI (fragment): lac repressor; lacI; The lac repressor binds to the lac operator to inhibit transcription in E. coli. This inhibition can be relieved by adding lactose or isopropyl-β-D-thiogalactopyranoside (IPTG).
   8309..8897    -  rep_origin     ori: high-copy-number ColE1/pMB1/pBR322/pUC origin of replication
   9068..9928    -  CDS            AmpR: β-lactamase; bla; confers resistance to ampicillin, carbenicillin, and related antibiotics
   9929..10033   -  promoter       AmpR promoter: bla
