[The description below was written by a language model from this plasmid's Addgene catalogue record and pLannotate feature annotations shown in this document.]
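Description:
A3A-PBE-NG is a plant expression plasmid of about 10 kb built on the pJIT163 backbone. It encodes a cytosine base editor for targeted C-to-T conversion in rice protoplasts. It is maintained in E. coli as a high-copy plasmid through a ColE1/pUC-type origin and selected with ampicillin via the β-lactamase gene and its native promoter. Remnants of the pUC lineage are also annotated in the backbone: a fragment of the multiple cloning site, the lac promoter and operator, the CAP binding site and a short lacI fragment. These play no part in the plant payload. No plant selectable marker or T-DNA borders appear in the feature table, which fits transient delivery into protoplasts rather than Agrobacterium-mediated transformation.

The payload is a single synthetic fusion gene assembled by Gibson cloning. It is driven by the maize polyubiquitin (Ubi) promoter, a strong constitutive promoter widely used in monocots, and terminated by the cauliflower mosaic virus polyadenylation signal. From the N-terminus, the open reading frame joins human APOBEC3A cytidine deaminase to a Streptococcus pyogenes Cas9 that the insert name identifies as a nickase of the NG variant, meaning a form engineered to accept relaxed NG PAMs. This is followed by the uracil glycosylase inhibitor (UGI) from Bacillus phage PBS2 and a nuclear localisation signal, which is named in the insert but not separately annotated. When Cas9 is guided to a target, APOBEC3A deaminates cytosines on the exposed single strand to uracil. UGI blocks uracil excision repair, and nicking of the opposite strand biases repair toward a C-to-T outcome. No guide RNA cassette is annotated, so the sgRNA is presumably supplied from a separate construct.
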