Addgene plasmid #138141: A3A-PBE-NG
Purpose: Targeted C-to-T in rice protoplasts
Depositing lab: Caixia Gao. Depositing organization: Institute of Genetics and Developmental Biology, Chinese Academy of Sciences.
Backbone
  Vector backbone: pJIT163
  Vector type: Plant Expression
Growth in bacteria
  Bacterial resistance: Ampicillin, 100 μg/mL
  Growth temperature: 37°C
  Growth strain: DH5alpha
  Copy number: High Copy
Gene/Insert
  Gene/Insert name: APOBEC3A-nCas9-NG-UGI-NLS
  Species: Synthetic
  Cloning method: Gibson Cloning
Terms and licenses: Academic/Nonprofit Terms; Industry Terms: Not Available to Industry
How to cite: A3A-PBE-NG was a gift from Caixia Gao (Addgene plasmid # 138141 ; http://n2t.net/addgene:138141 ; RRID:Addgene_138141)
