>Addgene plasmid #138141 | A3A-PBE-NG | depositor partial sequence | sequence record 266633 | APOBEC3A-nCas9-NG-UGI-NLS
ATGGAGGCCAGCCCGGCTAGCGGCCCAAGGCATCTCATGGACCCGCACATCTTCACCAGCAACTTCAACA
ACGGCATCGGCAGGCACAAGACCTACTTGTGCTACGAGGTGGAGAGGCTCGACAACGGAACCTCCGTGAA
GATGGACCAACACAGGGGGTTCCTCCACAACCAAGCCAAGAACCTCCTCTGCGGCTTCTACGGCAGGCAC
GCCGAGTTGAGGTTCCTCGACTTGGTGCCATCCCTCCAACTCGATCCAGCCCAAATCTACCGCGTGACCT
GGTTCATCTCCTGGTCCCCATGCTTCTCCTGGGGTTGCGCCGGCGAGGTTCGGGCTTTCCTCCAAGAAAA
CACCCACGTCCGCCTCCGCATTTTCGCCGCCAGGATCTATGATTACGACCCTCTCTACAAGGAGGCCCTC
CAGATGCTGCGGGACGCCGGTGCTCAGGTGAGTATCATGACCTACGACGAGTTCAAGCACTGCTGGGACA
CCTTCGTTGACCACCAGGGCTGCCCATTCCAACCATGGGACGGTCTGGATGAACACAGCCAAGCCTTGTC
CGGCAGGCTCCGGGCCATCCTCCAAAACCAGGGGAACTCCGGGAGCGAGACGCCAGGCACCTCCGAGTCG
GCCACCCCAGAATCTCTTAAGGACAAGAAGTACTCGATCGGCCTCGCCATTGGGACTAACTCTGTTGGCT
GGGCCGTGATCACCGACGAGTACAAGGTGCCCTCAAAGAAGTTCAAGGTCCTGGGCAACACCGATCGGCA
TTCCATCAAGAAGAATCTCATTGGCGCTCTCCTGTTCGACAGCGGCGAGACGGCTGAGGCTACGCGGCTC
AAGCGCACCGCCCGCAGGCGGTACACGCGCAGGAAGAATCGCATCTGCTACCTGCAGGAGATTTTCTCCA
ACGAGATGGCGAAGGTTGACGATTCTTTCTTCCACAGGCTGGAGGAGTCATTCCTCGTGGAGGAGGATAA
GAAGCACGAGCGGCATCCAATCTTCGGCAACATTGTCGACGAGGTTGCCTACCACGAGAAGTACCCTACG
ATCTACCATCTGCGGAAGAAGCTCGTGGACTCCACAGATAAGGCGGACCTCCGCCTGATCTACCTCGCTC
TGGCCCACATGATTAAGTTCAGGGGCCATTTCCTGATCGAGGGGGATCTCAACCCGGACAATAGCGATGT
TGACAAGCTGTTCATCCAGCTCGTGCAGACGTACAACCAGCTCTTCGAGGAGAACCCCATTAATGCGTCA
GGCGTCGACGCGAAGGCTATCCTGTCCGCTAGGCTCTCGAAGTCTCGGCGCCTCGAGAACCTGATCGCCC
AGCTGCCGGGCGAGAAGAAGAACGGCCTGTTCGGGAATCTCATTGCGCTCAGCCTGGGGCTCACGCCCAA
CTTCAAGTCGAATTTCGATCTCGCTGAGGACGCCAAGCTGCAGCTCTCCAAGGACACATACGACGATGAC
CTGGATAACCTCCTGGCCCAGATCGGCGATCAGTACGCGGACCTGTTCCTCGCTGCCAAGAATCTGTCGG
ACGCCATCCTCCTGTCTGATATTCTCAGGGTGAACACCGAGATTACGAAGGCTCCGCTCTCAGCCTCCAT
GATCAAGCGCTACGACGAGCACCATCAGGATCTGACCCTCCTGAAGGCGCTGGTCAGGCAGCAGCTCCCC
GAGAAGTACAAGGAGATCTTCTTCGATCAGTCGAAGAACGGCTACGCTGGGTACATTGACGGCGGGGCCT
CTCAGGAGGAGTTCTACAAGTTCATCAAGCCGATTCTGGAGAAGATGGACGGCACGGAGGAGCTGCTGGT
GAAGCTCAATCGCGAGGACCTCCTGAGGAAGCAGCGGACATTCGATAACGGCAGCATCCCACACCAGATT
CATCTCGGGGAGCTGCACGCTATCCTGAGGAGGCAGGAGGACTTCTACCCTTTCCTCAAGGATAACCGCG
AGAAGATCGAGAAGATTCTGACTTTCAGGATCCCGTACTACGTCGGCCCACTCGCTAGGGGCAACTCCCG
CTTCGCTTGGATGACCCGCAAGTCAGAGGAGACGATCACGCCGTGGAACTTCGAGGAGGTGGTCGACAAG
GGCGCTAGCGCTCAGTCGTTCATCGAGAGGATGACGAATTTCGACAAGAACCTGCCAAATGAGAAGGTGC
TCCCTAAGCACTCGCTCCTGTACGAGTACTTCACAGTCTACAACGAGCTGACTAAGGTGAAGTATGTGAC
CGAGGGCATGAGGAAGCCGGCTTTCCTGTCTGGGGAGCAGAAGAAGGCCATCGTGGACCTCCTGTTCAAG
ACCAACCGGAAGGTCACGGTTAAGCAGCTCAAGGAGGACTACTTCAAGAAGATTGAGTGCTTCGATTCGG
TCGAGATCTCTGGCGTTGAGGACCGCTTCAACGCCTCCCTGGGGACCTACCACGATCTCCTGAAGATCAT
TAAGGATAAGGACTTCCTGGACAACGAGGAGAATGAGGATATCCTCGAGGACATTGTGCTGACACTCACT
CTGTTCGAGGACCGGGAGATGATCGAGGAGCGCCTGAAGACTTACGCCCATCTCTTCGATGACAAGGTCA
TGAAGCAGCTCAAGAGGAGGAGGTACACCGGCTGGGGGAGGCTGAGCAGGAAGCTCATCAACGGCATTCG
GGACAAGCAGTCCGGGAAGACGATCCTCGACTTCCTGAAGAGCGATGGCTTCGCGAACCGCAATTTCATG
CAGCTGATTCACGATGACAGCCTCACATTCAAGGAGGATATCCAGAAGGCTCAGGTGAGCGGCCAGGGGG
ACTCGCTGCACGAGCATATCGCGAACCTCGCTGGCTCGCCAGCTATCAAGAAGGGGATTCTGCAGACCGT
GAAGGTTGTGGACGAGCTGGTGAAGGTCATGGGCAGGCACAAGCCTGAGAACATCGTCATTGAGATGGCC
CGGGAGAATCAGACCACGCAGAAGGGCCAGAAGAACTCACGCGAGAGGATGAAGAGGATCGAGGAGGGCA
TTAAGGAGCTGGGGTCCCAGATCCTCAAGGAGCACCCGGTGGAGAACACGCAGCTGCAGAATGAGAAGCT
CTACCTGTACTACCTCCAGAATGGCCGCGATATGTATGTGGACCAGGAGCTGGATATTAACAGGCTCAGC
GATTACGACGTCGATCATATCGTTCCACAGTCATTCCTGAAGGATGACTCCATTGACAACAAGGTCCTCA
CCAGGTCGGACAAGAACCGGGGCAAGTCTGATAATGTTCCTTCAGAGGAGGTCGTTAAGAAGATGAAGAA
CTACTGGCGCCAGCTCCTGAATGCCAAGCTGATCACGCAGCGGAAGTTCGATAACCTCACAAAGGCTGAG
AGGGGCGGGCTCTCTGAGCTGGACAAGGCGGGCTTCATCAAGAGGCAGCTGGTCGAGACACGGCAGATCA
CTAAGCACGTTGCGCAGATTCTCGACTCACGGATGAACACTAAGTACGATGAGAATGACAAGCTGATCCG
CGAGGTGAAGGTCATCACCCTGAAGTCAAAGCTCGTCTCCGACTTCAGGAAGGATTTCCAGTTCTACAAG
GTTCGGGAGATCAACAATTACCACCATGCCCATGACGCGTACCTGAACGCGGTGGTCGGCACAGCTCTGA
TCAAGAAGTACCCAAAGCTCGAGAGCGAGTTCGTGTACGGGGACTACAAGGTTTACGATGTGAGGAAGAT
GATCGCCAAGTCGGAGCAGGAGATTGGCAAGGCTACCGCCAAGTACTTCTTCTACTCTAACATTATGAAT
TTCTTCAAGACAGAGATCACTCTGGCCAATGGCGAGATCCGGAAGCGCCCCCTCATCGAGACGAACGGCG
AGACGGGGGAGATCGTGTGGGACAAGGGCAGGGATTTCGCGACCGTCAGGAAGGTTCTCTCCATGCCACA
AGTGAATATCGTCAAGAAGACAGAGGTCCAGACTGGCGGGTTCTCTAAGGAGTCAATTCGGCCTAAGCGG
AACAGCGACAAGCTCATCGCCCGCAAGAAGGACTGGGATCCGAAGAAGTACGGCGGGTTCGTCAGCCCCA
CTGTGGCCTACTCGGTCCTGGTTGTGGCGAAGGTTGAGAAGGGCAAGTCCAAGAAGCTCAAGAGCGTGAA
GGAGCTGCTGGGGATCACGATTATGGAGCGCTCCAGCTTCGAGAAGAACCCGATCGATTTCCTGGAGGCG
AAGGGCTACAAGGAGGTGAAGAAGGACCTGATCATTAAGCTCCCCAAGTACTCACTCTTCGAGCTGGAGA
ACGGCAGGAAGCGGATGCTGGCTTCCGCTCGCTTCCTGCAGAAGGGGAACGAGCTGGCTCTGCCGTCCAA
GTATGTGAACTTCCTCTACCTGGCCTCCCACTACGAGAAGCTCAAGGGCAGCCCCGAGGACAACGAGCAG
AAGCAGCTGTTCGTCGAGCAGCACAAGCATTACCTCGACGAGATCATTGAGCAGATTTCCGAGTTCTCCA
AGCGCGTGATCCTGGCCGACGCGAATCTGGATAAGGTCCTCTCCGCGTACAACAAGCACCGCGACAAGCC
AATCAGGGAGCAGGCTGAGAATATCATTCATCTCTTCACCCTGACGAACCTCGGCGCCCCTCGTGCTTTC
AAGTACTTCGACACAACTATCGATCGCAAGGTATACAGAAGCACTAAGGAGGTCCTGGACGCGACCCTCA
TCCACCAGTCGATTACCGGCCTCTACGAGACGCGCATCGACCTGTCTCAGCTCGGGGGCGACAAGCGGCC
AGCGGCGACGAAGAAGGCGGGGCAGGCGAAGAAGAAGAAGACCCGCGACTCCGGCGGCAGCACGAACCTC
TCCGACATCATCGAGAAGGAGACGGGCAAGCAGCTCGTGATCCAGGAGAGCATCCTCATGCTGCCGGAGG
AGGTGGAGGAGGTCATCGGCAACAAGCCCGAGTCCGACATCCTCGTGCACACCGCCTACGACGAGTCCAC
GGACGAGAACGTCATGCTCCTGACGAGCGACGCTCCAGAGTACAAGCCATGGGCTCTCGTGATCCAGGAC
AGCAACGGCGAGAACAAGATCAAGATGCTGTCCGGCGGCTCCCCAAAGAAGAAGCGGAAGGTGTAG
